Addgene plasmid #130246: pRDAX-EMMI-015 AarI//(U)-BsaI-SacB-BsaI-(V)//AarI
Purpose: EMMA Kit # 1000000119 extension
Depositing lab: Gary Lewin. Depositing organization: Max-Delbrueck-Centrum fuer Molekulare Medizin (MDC).
Backbone
  Vector backbone: custom built
  Vector type: Synthetic Biology
Growth in bacteria
  Bacterial resistance: Kanamycin, 50 μg/mL
  Growth temperature: 37°C
  Growth strain: DH5alpha
  Copy number: High Copy
Gene/Insert
  Gene/Insert name: SacB
  Species: bacterial
  Cloning method: Restriction Enzyme; 5′ cloning site unknown (unknown if destroyed); 3′ cloning site unknown (unknown if destroyed)
Terms and licenses: Academic/Nonprofit Terms; Industry Terms: Not Available to Industry
How to cite: pRDAX-EMMI-015 AarI//(U)-BsaI-SacB-BsaI-(V)//AarI was a gift from Gary Lewin (Addgene plasmid # 130246 ; http://n2t.net/addgene:130246 ; RRID:Addgene_130246)
