[The description below was written by a language model from this plasmid's Addgene catalogue record and pLannotate feature annotations shown in this document.]
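Description:
pRDAX-EMMI-015 AarI//(U)-BsaI-SacB-BsaI-(V)//AarI is a 4.6 kb custom-built synthetic-biology plasmid deposited as an extension to the EMMA modular assembly kit. It is a purely bacterial cloning vector. It replicates in E. coli from a high-copy ColE1/pUC-type origin and is selected with kanamycin through an aph(3')-Ia KanR gene driven by a cat promoter. The backbone is insulated by short transcription terminators (tonB, T7Te and T3Te) flanking the marker and the origin.

The payload is a counter-selectable placeholder cassette. It carries the Bacillus subtilis sacB gene with its native sacR promoter and control region, encoding the secreted levansucrase that makes E. coli sensitive to sucrose. Directly downstream, the annotation also shows a chloramphenicol acetyltransferase (cat) coding sequence preceded by a fragment of its promoter. The catalogue entry does not mention this gene, and whether it lies inside the replaceable cassette cannot be determined from the feature table.

The plasmid name describes the intended architecture, although the restriction sites and fusion sites are not annotated in the table. According to the name, BsaI sites flank SacB, positions labelled U and V sit next to them, and AarI sites lie outside those. BsaI and AarI are both Type IIS enzymes of the kind used in Golden Gate-style assembly. This suggests that a part can be inserted in place of the SacB cassette by BsaI digestion, with sucrose counter-selection removing uncut parental plasmid. The resulting U-to-V unit could then be released with AarI for a further assembly step. The record gives no more detail on the intended use than the kit extension statement.
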