Features (pLannotate 1.2.2; 10 found; start..end, strand, type, name):
     97..542     +  promoter       sacB promoter: sacR; sacB promoter and control region
    543..1964    +  CDS            SacB: secreted levansucrase that renders bacterial growth sensitive to sucrose; Bacillus subtilis sacB; negative selection marker
   2042..2061    +  promoter       cat promoter (fragment): promoter of the E. coli cat gene encoding chloramphenicol acetyltransferase
   2062..2718    +  CDS            cat: CAT_ECOLX - Experimental evidence at protein level: Swiss-Prot protein existence level 1. This enzyme is an effector of chloramphenicol resistance in bacteria. From Escherichia coli. This protein is used as a marker in many commonly used cloning vectors, such as pACYC184.
   2969..3000    +  terminator     tonB terminator: bidirectional E. coli tonB-P14 transcription terminator
   3001..3103    +  promoter       cat promoter: promoter of the E. coli cat gene encoding chloramphenicol acetyltransferase
   3104..3919    +  CDS            KanR: aminoglycoside phosphotransferase; aph(3')-Ia; confers resistance to kanamycin in bacteria or G418 (Geneticin®) in eukaryotes
   3943..3970    +  terminator     T7Te terminator: phage T7 early transcription terminator
   3982..4569    -  rep_origin     ori: high-copy-number ColE1/pMB1/pBR322/pUC origin of replication
   4591..4620    -  terminator     T3Te terminator: phage T3 early transcription terminator
>Addgene plasmid #130246 | pRDAX-EMMI-015 AarI//(U)-BsaI-SacB-BsaI-(V)//AarI | depositor full sequence | sequence record 249624 | Full Sequence
CAGTCCAGTTACGCTGGAGTCTGAGGCTCGTCCTGAATGCACCTGCATATTGGAAGAGACCTCGCAGCGG
ACACTTCGCGATCCTTTTTAACCCATCACATATACCTGCCGTTCACTATTATTTAGTGAAATGAGATATT
ATGATATTTTCTGAATTGTGATTAAAAAGGCAACTTTATGCCCATGCAACAGAAACTATAAAAAATACAG
AGAATGAAAAGAAACAGATAGATTTTTTAGTTCTTTAGGCCCGTAGTCTGCAAATCCTTTTATGATTTTC
TATCAAACAAAAGAGGAAAATAGACCAGTTGCAATCCAAACGAGAGTCTAATAGAATGAGGTCGAAAAGT
AAATCGCGCGGGTTTGTTACTGATAAAGCAGGCAAGACCTAAAATGTGTAAAGGGCAAAGTGTATACTTT
GGCGTCACCCCTTACATATTTTAGGTCTTTTTTTATTGTGCGTAACTAACTTGCCATCTTCAAACAGGAG
GGCTGGAAGAAGCAGACCGCTAACACAGTACATAAAAAAGGAGACATGAACGATGAACATCAAAAAGTTT
GCAAAACAAGCAACAGTATTAACCTTTACTACCGCACTGCTGGCAGGAGGCGCAACTCAAGCGTTTGCGA
AAGAAACGAACCAAAAGCCATATAAGGAAACATACGGCATTTCCCATATTACACGCCATGATATGCTGCA
AATCCCTGAACAGCAAAAAAATGAAAAATATCAAGTTCCTGAATTCGATTCGTCCACAATTAAAAATATC
TCTTCTGCAAAAGGCCTGGACGTTTGGGACAGCTGGCCATTACAAAACGCTGACGGCACTGTCGCAAACT
ATCACGGCTACCACATCGTCTTTGCATTAGCCGGAGATCCTAAAAATGCGGATGACACATCGATTTACAT
GTTCTATCAAAAAGTCGGCGAAACTTCTATTGACAGCTGGAAAAACGCTGGCCGCGTCTTTAAAGACAGC
GACAAATTCGATGCAAATGATTCTATCCTAAAAGACCAAACACAAGAATGGTCAGGTTCAGCCACATTTA
CATCTGACGGAAAAATCCGTTTATTCTACACTGATTTCTCCGGTAAACATTACGGCAAACAAACACTGAC
AACTGCACAAGTTAACGTATCAGCATCAGACAGCTCTTTGAACATCAACGGTGTAGAGGATTATAAATCA
ATCTTTGACGGTGACGGAAAAACGTATCAAAATGTACAGCAGTTCATCGATGAAGGCAACTACAGCTCAG
GCGACAACCATACGCTGAGAGATCCTCACTACGTAGAAGATAAAGGCCACAAATACTTAGTATTTGAAGC
AAACACTGGAACTGAAGATGGCTACCAAGGCGAAGAATCTTTATTTAACAAAGCATACTATGGCAAAAGC
ACATCATTCTTCCGTCAAGAAAGTCAAAAACTTCTGCAAAGCGATAAAAAACGCACGGCTGAGTTAGCAA
ACGGCGCTCTCGGTATGATTGAGCTAAACGATGATTACACACTGAAAAAAGTGATGAAACCGCTGATTGC
ATCTAACACAGTAACAGATGAAATTGAACGCGCGAACGTCTTTAAAATGAACGGCAAATGGTACCTGTTC
ACTGACTCCCGCGGATCAAAAATGACGATTGACGGCATTACGTCTAACGATATTTACATGCTTGGTTATG
TTTCTAATTCTTTAACTGGCCCATACAAGCCGCTGAACAAAACTGGCCTTGTGTTAAAAATGGATCTTGA
TCCTAACGATGTAACCTTTACTTACTCACACTTCGCTGTACCTCAAGCGAAAGGAAACAATGTCGTGATT
ACAAGCTATATGACAAACAGAGGATTCTACGCAGACAAACAATCAACGTTTGCGCCAAGCTTCCTGCTGA
ACATCAAAGGCAAGAAAACATCTGTTGTCAAAGACAGCATCCTTGAACAAGGACAATTAACAGTTAACAA
ATAAAAACGCAAAAGAAAATGCCGATATCCTATTGGCATTTTCTTTTATTTCTTATCAACATAAAGGTGA
ATCCCATAGGGCAGGAGCTAAGGAAGCTAAAATGGAGAAAAAAATCACTGGATATACCACCGTTGATATA
TCCCAATGGCATCGTAAAGAACATTTTGAGGCATTTCAGTCAGTTGCTCAATGTACCTATAACCAGACCG
TTCAGCTGGATATTACGGCCTTTTTAAAGACCGTAAAGAAAAATAAGCACAAGTTTTATCCGGCCTTTAT
TCACATTCTTGCCCGCCTGATGAATGCTCATCCGGAATTCCGTATGGCAATGAAAGACGGTGAGCTGGTG
ATATGGGATAGTGTTCACCCTTGTTACACCGTTTTCCATGAGCAAACTGAAACGTTTTCATCGCTCTGGA
GTGAATACCACGACGATTTCCGGCAGTTTCTACACATATATTCGCAAGATGTGGCGTGTTACGGTGAAAA
CCTGGCCTATTTCCCTAAAGGGTTTATTGAGAATATGTTTTTCGTGTCAGCCAATCCCTGGGTGAGTTTC
ACCAGTTTTGATTTAAACGTGGCCAATATGGACAACTTCTTCGCCCCCGTTTTCACCATGGGCAAATATT
ATACGCAAGGCGACAAGGTGCTGATGCCGCTGGCGATTCAGGTTCATCATGCCGTTTGTGATGGCTTCCA
TGTCGGCAGAATGCTTAATGAATTACAACAGTACTGCGATGAGTGGCAGGGCGGGGCGTAATTCCCGGCC
AGGACCCAACGCTGCCCGAGATGCGCCGCGTGCGGCTGCTGGAGATGGCGGACGCGATGGATATGTTCTG
CCAAGGGTTGGTTTGCGCATTCACAGTTCTCCGCAAGAATTGATTGGCTCCAATTCTTGGAGTGGTGAAT
CCGTTAGCGAGGTGCCGCCGGCTTCCATGCTCGGAAAGCCGCACGAGGTCTCTGTTGATATGCAGGTGTT
TAAATCATACCTGACCTCCATAGCAGAAAGTCAAAAGCCTCCGACCGGAGGCTTTTGACTTGATCGGCAC
GTAAGAGGTTCCAACTTTCACCATAATGAAATAAGATCACTACCGGGCGTATTTTTTGAGTTATCGAGAT
TTTCAGGAGCTAAGGAAGCTAAAATGAGCCATATTCAACGGGAAACGTCTTGCTCGAGGCCGCGATTAAA
TTCCAACATGGATGCTGATTTATATGGGTATAAATGGGCTCGCGATAATGTCGGGCAATCAGGTGCGACA
ATCTATCGATTGTATGGGAAGCCCGATGCGCCAGAGTTGTTTCTGAAACATGGCAAAGGTAGCGTTGCCA
ATGATGTTACAGATGAGATGGTCAGGCTAAACTGGCTGACGGAATTTATGCCTCTTCCGACCATCAAGCA
TTTTATCCGTACTCCTGATGATGCATGGTTACTCACCACTGCGATCCCAGGGAAAACAGCATTCCAGGTA
TTAGAAGAATATCCTGATTCAGGTGAAAATATTGTTGATGCGCTGGCAGTGTTCCTGCGCCGGTTGCATT
CGATTCCTGTTTGTAATTGTCCTTTTAACGGCGATCGCGTATTTCGCCTCGCTCAGGCGCAATCACGAAT
GAATAACGGTTTGGTTGGTGCGAGTGATTTTGATGACGAGCGTAATGGCTGGCCTGTTGAACAAGTCTGG
AAAGAAATGCATAAGCTTTTGCCATTCTCACCGGATTCAGTCGTCACTCATGGTGATTTCTCACTTGATA
ACCTTATTTTTGACGAGGGGAAATTAATAGGTTGTATTGATGTTGGACGAGTCGGAATCGCAGACCGATA
CCAGGATCTTGCCATCCTATGGAACTGCCTCGGTGAGTTTTCTCCTTCATTACAGAAACGGCTTTTTCAA
AAATATGGTATTGATAATCCTGATATGAATAAATTGCAGTTTCACTTGATGCTCGATGAGTTTTTCTAAT
GAGGGCCCAAATGTAATCACCTGGCTCACCTTCGGGTGGGCCTTTCTGCGTTGCTGGCGTTTTTCCATAG
GCTCCGCCCCCCTGACGAGCATCACAAAAATCGATGCTCAAGTCAGAGGTGGCGAAACCCGACAGGACTA
TAAAGATACCAGGCGTTTCCCCCTGGAAGCTCCCTCGTGCGCTCTCCTGTTCCGACCCTGCCGCTTACCG
GATACCTGTCCGCCTTTCTCCCTTCGGGAAGCGTGGCGCTTTCTCATAGCTCACGCTGTAGGTATCTCAG
TTCGGTGTAGGTCGTTCGCTCCAAGCTGGGCTGTGTGCACGAACCCCCCGTTCAGCCCGACCGCTGCGCC
TTATCCGGTAACTATCGTCTTGAGTCCAACCCGGTAAGACACGACTTATCGCCACTGGCAGCAGCCACTG
GTAACAGGATTAGCAGAGCGAGGTATGTAGGCGGTGCTACAGAGTTCTTGAAGTGGTGGCCTAACTACGG
CTACACTAGAAGAACAGTATTTGGTATCTGCGCTCTGCTGAAGCCAGTTACCTCGGAAAAAGAGTTGGTA
GCTCTTGATCCGGCAAACAAACCACCGCTGGTAGCGGTGGTTTTTTTGTTTGCAAGCAGCAGATTACGCG
CAGAAAAAAAGGATCTCAAGAAGATCCTTTGATTTTCTACCGAAGAAAGGCCCACCCGTGAAGGTGAGCC
AGTGAGTTGATTG
